>Addgene plasmid #68380 | pJH145 | depositor full sequence | sequence record 119857 | pJH145 sequence 10054 bps
GCGGCCGCAAGGGGTTCGCGTCAGCGGGTGTTGGCGGGTGTCGGGGCTGGCTTAACTATGCGGCATCAGA
GCAGATTGTACTGAGAGTGCACCATATGCGGTGTGAAATACCGCACAGATGCGTAAGGAGAAAATACCGC
ATCAGGCGCCATTCGCCATTCAGCTGCGCAACTGTTGGGAAGGGCGATCGGTGCGGGCCTCTTCGCTATT
ACGCCAGCTGGCGAAAGGGGGATGTGCTGCAAGGCGATTAAGTTGGGTAACGCCAGGGTTTTCCCAGTCA
CGACGTTGTAAAACGACGGCCAGTGAATTGTAATACGACTCACTATAGGGCGAATTCGAGCTCGGTACCC
GGGGATCCGTGCCAGGGCGTGCCCTTGGGCTCCCCGGGCGCGCACGTGCGTGTTGCCCCAGCAATCAGCG
CGACCTTGCCCCTCCAACGTCATCTCGTTCTCCGCTCATGAGCTCAGCCAATCGACTGGCGAGCGGCATC
GCATTCTTCGCATCCCGCCCTCTGGCGGATGCAGGAAGATCAACGGATCTCGGCCCAGTTGACCCAGGGC
TGTCGCCACAATGTCGCGGGAGCGGATCAACCGAGCAAAGGCATGACCGACTGGACCTTCCTTCTGAAGG
CTCTTCTCCTTGAGCCACCTGTCCGCCAAGGCAAAGCGCTCACAGCAGTGGTCATTCTCGAGATAATCGA
CGCGTACCAACTTGCCATCCTGAAGAATGGTGCAGTGTCTCGGCACCCCATAGGGAACCTTTGCCATCAA
CTCGGCAAGATGCAGCGTCGTGTTGGCATCGTGTCCCACGCCGAGGAGAAGTACCTGCCCATCGAGTTCA
TGGACACGGGCGACCGGGCTTGCAGGCGAGTGAGGTGGCAGGGGCAATGGATCAGAGATGATCTGCTCTG
CCTGTGGCCCCGCTGCCGCAAAGGCAAATGGATGGGCGCTGCGCTTTACATTTGGCAGGCGCCAGAATGT
GTCAGAGACAACTCCAAGGTCCGGTGTAACGGGCGACGTGGCAGGATCGAACGGCTCGTCGTCCAGACCT
GACCACGAGGGCATGACGAGCGTCCCTCCCGGACCCAGCGCAGCACGCAGGGCCTCGATCAGTCCAAGTG
GCCCATCTTCGAGGGGCCGGACGCTACGGAAGGAGCTGTGGACCAGCAGCACACCGCCGGGGGTAACCCC
AAGGTTGAGAAGCTGACCGATGAGCTCGGCTTTTCGCCATTCGTATTGCACGACATTGCACTCCACCGCT
GATGACATCAGTCGATCATAGCACGATCAACGGCACTGTTGCAAATAGTCGGTGGTGATAAACTTATCAT
CCCCTTTTGCTGATGGAGCTGCACATGAACCCATTCAAAGGCCGGCATTTTCAGCGTGACATCATTCTGT
GGGCCGTACGCTGGTACTGCAAATACGGCATCAGTTACCGTGAGCCGGAGGATCCACGTGACGCGCCCGG
GGAGCCCAAGGGCACGCCCTGGCACGGATCCTCTAGAGTCGACCTGCAGGCATGCAAGCTTGCGCTTTTC
CGCTGCATAACCCTGCTTCGGGGTCATTATAGCGATTTTTTCGGTATATCCATCCTTTTTCGCACGATAT
ACAGGATTTTGCCAAAGGGTTCGTGTAGACTTTCCTTGGTGTATCCAACGGCGTCAGCCGGGCAGGATAG
GTGAAGTAGGCCCACCCGCGAGCGGGTGTTCCTTCTTCACTGTCCCTTATTCGCACCTGGCGGTGCTCAA
CGGGAATCCTGCTCTGCGAGGCTGGCCGGCTACCGCCGGCGTAACAGATGAGGGCAAGCGGATGGCTGAT
GAAACCAAGCCAACCAGGAAGGGCAGCCCACCTATCAAGGTGTACTGCCTTCCAGACGAACGAAGAGCGA
TTGAGGAAAAGGCGGCGGCGGCCGGCATGAGCCTGTCGGCCTACCTGCTGGCCGTCGGCCAGGGCTACAA
AATCACGGGCGTCGTGGACTATGAGCACGTCCGCGAGCTGGCCCGCATCAATGGCGACCTGGGCCGCCTG
GGCGGCCTGCTGAAACTCTGGCTCACCGACGACCCGCGCACGGCGCGGTTCGGTGATGCCACGATCCTCG
CCCTGCTGGCGAAGATCGAAGAGAAGCAGGACGAGCTTGGCAAGGTCATGATGGGCGTGGTCCGCCCGAG
GGCAGAGCCATGACTTTTTTAGCCGCTAAAACGGCCGGGGGGTGCGCGTGATTGCCAAGCACGTCCCCAT
GCGCTCCATCAAGAAGAGCGACTTCGCGGAGCTGGTGAAGTACATCACCGACGAGCAAGGCAAGACCGAA
AGCTTGAGTATTCTATAGTCTCACCTAAATAGCTTGGCGTAATCATGGTCATAGCTGTTTCCTGTGTGAA
ATTGTTATCCGCTCACAATTCCACACAACATACGAGCCGGAAGCATAAAGTGTAAAGCCTGGGGTGCCTA
ATGAGTGAGCTAACTCACATTAATTGCGTTGCGCTCACTGCCCGCTTTCCAGTCGGGAAACCTGTCGTGC
CAGCTGCATTAATGAATCGGCCAACGCGAACCCCTTGCGGCCGCCCGGGCCGTCGACCAATTCTCATGTT
TGACAGCTTATCATCGAATTTCTGCCATTCATCCGCTTATTATCACTTATTCAGGCGTAGCAACCAGGCG
TTTAAGGGCACCAATAACTGCCTTAAAAAAATTACGCCCCGCCCTGCCACTCATCGCAGTACTGTTGTAA
TTCATTAAGCATTCTGCCGACATGGAAGCCATCACAAACGGCATGATGAACCTGAATCGCCAGCGGCATC
AGCACCTTGTCGCCTTGCGTATAATATTTGCCCATGGTGAAAACGGGGGCGAAGAAGTTGTCCATATTGG
CCACGTTTAAATCAAAACTGGTGAAACTCACCCAGGGATTGGCTGAGACGAAAAACATATTCTCAATAAA
CCCTTTAGGGAAATAGGCCAGGTTTTCACCGTAACACGCCACATCTTGCGAATATATGTGTAGAAACTGC
CGGAAATCGTCGTGGTATTCACTCCAGAGCGATGAAAACGTTTCAGTTTGCTCATGGAAAACGGTGTAAC
AAGGGTGAACACTATCCCATATCACCAGCTCACCGTCTTTCATTGCCATACGAAATTCCGGATGAGCATT
CATCAGGCGGGCAAGAATGTGAATAAAGGCCGGATAAAACTTGTGCTTATTTTTCTTTACGGTCTTTAAA
AAGGCCGTAATATCCAGCTGAACGGTCTGGTTATAGGTACATTGAGCAACTGACTGAAATGCCTCAAAAT
GTTCTTTACGATGCCATTGGGATATATCAACGGTGGTATATCCAGTGATTTTTTTCTCCATTTTAGCTTC
CTTAGCTCCTGAAAATCTCGATAACTCAAAAAATACGCCCGGTAGTGATCTTATTTCATTATGGTGAAAG
TTGGAACCTCTTACGTGCCGATCAACGTCTCATTTTCGCCAAAAGTTGGCCCAGGGCTTCCCGGTATCAA
CAGGGACACCAGGATTTATTTATTCTGCGAAGTGATCTTCCGTCACAGGTATTTATTCGCGATAAGCTCA
TGGAGCGGCGTAACCGTCGCACAGGAAGGACAGAGAAAGCGCGGATCTGGGAAGTGACGGACAGAACGGT
CAGGACCTGGATTGGGGAGGCGGTTGCCGCCGCTGCTGCTGACGGTGTGACGTTCTCTGTTCCGGTCACA
CCACATACGTTCCGCCATTCCTATGCGATGCACATGCTGTATGCCGGTATACCGCTGAAAGTTCTGCAAA
GCCTGATGGGACATAAGTCCATCAGTTCAACGGAAGTCTACACGAAGGTTTTTGCGCTGGATGTGGCTGC
CCGGCACCGGGTGCAGTTTGCGATGCCGGAGTCTGATGCGGTTGCGATGCTGAAACAATTATCCTGAGAA
TAAATGCCTTGGCCTTTATATGGAAATGTGGAACTGAGTGGATATGCTGTTTTTGTCTGTTAAACAGAGA
AGCTGGCTGTTATCCACTGAGAAGCGAACGAAACAGTCGGGAAAATCTCCCATTATCGTAGAGATCCGCA
TTATTAATCTCAGGAGCCTGTGTAGCGTTTATAGGAAGTAGTGTTCTGTCATGATGCCTGCAAGCGGTAA
CGAAAACGATTTGAATATGCCTTCAGGAACAATAGAAATCTTCGTGCGGTGTTACGTTGAAGTGGAGCGG
ATTATGTCAGCAATGGACAGAACAACCTAATGAACACAGAACCATGATGTGGTCTGTCCTTTTACAGCCA
GTAGTGCTCGCCGCAGTCGAGCGACAGGGCGAAGCCCTCGGCTGGTTGCCCTCGCCGCTGGGCTGGCGGC
CGTCTATGGCCCTGCAAACGCGCCAGAAACGCCGTCGAAGCCGTGTGCGAGACACCGCGGCCGGCCGCCG
GCGTTGTGGATACCTCGCGGAAAACTTGGCCCTCACTGACAGATGAGGGGCGGACGTTGACACTTGAGGG
GCCGACTCACCCGGCGCGGCGTTGACAGATGAGGGGCAGGCTCGATTTCGGCCGGCGACGTGGAGCTGGC
CAGCCTCGCAAATCGGCGAAAACGCCTGATTTTACGCGAGTTTCCCACAGATGATGTGGACAAGCCTGGG
GATAAGTGCCCTGCGGTATTGACACTTGAGGGGCGCGACTACTGACAGATGAGGGGCGCGATCCTTGACA
CTTGAGGGGCAGAGTGCTGACAGATGAGGGGCGCACCTATTGACATTTGAGGGGCTGTCCACAGGCAGAA
AATCCAGCATTTGCAAGGGTTTCCGCCCGTTTTTCGGCCACCGCTAACCTGTCTTTTAACCTGCTTTTAA
ACCAATATTTATAAACCTTGTTTTTAACCAGGGCTGCGCCCTGTGCGCGTGACCGCGCACGCCGAAGGGG
GGTGCCCCCCCTTCTCGAACCCTCCCGGTCGAGTGAGCGAGGAAGCACCAGGGAACAGCACTTATATATT
CTGCTTACACACGATGCCTGAAAAAACTTCCCTTGGGGTTATCCACTTATCCACGGGGATATTTTTATAA
TTATTTTTTTTATAGTTTTTAGATCTTCTTTTTTAGAGCGCCTTGTAGGCCTTTATCCATGCTGGTTCTA
GAGAAGGTGTTGTGACAAATTGCCCTTTCAGTGTGACAAATCACCCTCAAATGACAGTCCTGTCTGTGAC
AAATTGCCCTTAACCCTGTGACAAATTGCCCTCAGAAGAAGCTGTTTTTTCACAAAGTTATCCCTGCTTA
TTGACTCTTTTTTATTTAGTGTGACAATCTAAAAACTTGTCACACTTCACATGGATCTGTCATGGCGGAA
ACAGCGGTTATCAATCACAAGAAACGTAAAAATAGCCCGCGAATCGTCCAGTCAAACGACCTCACTGAGG
CGGCATATAGTCTCTCCCGGGATCAAAAACGTATGCTGTATCTGTTCGTTGACCAGATCAGAAAATCTGA
TGGCACCCTACAGGAACATGACGGTATCTGCGAGATCCATGTTGCTAAATATGCTGAAATATTCGGATTG
ACCTCTGCGGAAGCCAGTAAGGATATACGGCAGGCATTGAAGAGTTTCGCGGGGAAGGAAGTGGTTTTTT
ATCGCCCTGAAGAGGATGCCGGCGATGAAAAAGGCTATGAATCTTTTCCTTGGTTTATCAAACGTGCGCA
CAGTCCATCCAGAGGGCTTTACAGTGTACATATCAACCCATATCTCATTCCCTTCTTTATCGGGTTACAG
AACCGGTTTACGCAGTTTCGGCTTAGTGAAACAAAAGAAATCACCAATCCGTATGCCATGCGTTTATACG
AATCCCTGTGTCAGTATCGTAAGCCGGATGGCTCAGGCATCGTCTCTCTGAAAATCGACTGGATCATAGA
GCGTTACCAGCTGCCTCAAAGTTACCAGCGTATGCCTGACTTCCGCCGCCGCTTCCTGCAGGTCTGTGTT
AATGAGATCAACAGCAGAACTCCAATGCGCCTCTCATACATTGAGAAAAAGAAAGGCCGCCAGACGACTC
ATATCGTATTTTCCTTCCGCGATATCACTTCCATGACGACAGGATAGTCTGAGGGTTATCTGTCACAGAT
TTGAGGGTGGTTCGTCACATTTGTTCTGACCTACTGAGGGTAATTTGTCACAGTTTTGCTGTTTCCTTCA
GCCTGCATGGATTTTCTCATACTTTTTGAACTGTAATTTTTAAGGAAGCCAAATTTGAGGGCAGTTTGTC
ACAGTTGATTTCCTTCTCTTTCCCTTCGTCATGTGACCTGATATCGGGGGTTAGTTCGTCATCATTGATG
AGGGTTGATTATCACAGTTTATTACTCTGAATTGGCTATCCGCGTGTGTACCTCTACCTGGAGTTTTTCC
CACGGTGGATATTTCTTCTTGCGCTGAGCGTAAGAGCTATCTGACAGAACAGTTCTTCTTTGCTTCCTCG
CCAGTTCGCTCGCTATGCTCGGTTACACGGCTGCGGCGAGCGCTAGTGATAATAAGTGACTGAGGTATGT
GCTCTTCTTATCTCCTTTTGTAGTGTTGCTCTTATTTTAAACAACTTTGCGGTTTTTTGATGACTTTGCG
ATTTTGTTGTTGCTTTGCAGTAAATTGCAAGATTTAATAAAAAAACGCAAAGCAATGATTAAAGGATGTT
CAGAATGAAACTCATGGAAACACTTAACCAGTGCATAAACGCTGGTCATGAAATGACGAAGGCTATCGCC
ATTGCACAGTTTAATGATGACAGCCCGGAAGCGAGGAAAATAACCCGGCGCTGGAGAATAGGTGAAGCAG
CGGATTTAGTTGGGGTTTCTTCTCAGGCTATCAGAGATGCCGAGAAAGCAGGGCGACTACCGCACCCGGA
TATGGAAATTCGAGGACGGGTTGAGCAACGTGTTGGTTATACAATTGAACAAATTAATCATATGCGTGAT
GTGTTTGGTACGCGATTGCGACGTGCTGAAGACGTATTTCCACCGGTGATCGGGGTTGCTGCCCATAAAG
GTGGCGTTTACAAAACCTCAGTTTCTGTTCATCTTGCTCAGGATCTGGCTCTGAAGGGGCTACGTGTTTT
GCTCGTGGAAGGTAACGACCCCCAGGGAACAGCCTCAATGTATCACGGATGGGTACCAGATCTTCATATT
CATGCAGAAGACACTCTCCTGCCTTTCTATCTTGGGGAAAAGGACGATGTCACTTATGCAATAAAGCCCA
CTTGCTGGCCGGGGCTTGACATTATTCCTTCCTGTCTGGCTCTGCACCGTATTGAAACTGAGTTAATGGG
CAAATTTGATGAAGGTAAACTGCCCACCGATCCACACCTGATGCTCCGACTGGCCATTGAAACTGTTGCT
CATGACTATGATGTCATAGTTATTGACAGCGCGCCTAACCTGGGTATCGGCACGATTAATGTCGTATGTG
CTGCTGATGTGCTGATTGTTCCCACGCCTGCTGAGTTGTTTGACTACACCTCCGCACTGCAGTTTTTCGA
TATGCTTCGTGATCTGCTCAAGAACGTTGATCTTAAAGGGTTCGAGCCTGATGTACGTATTTTGCTTACC
AAATACAGCAATAGTAATGGCTCTCAGTCCCCGTGGATGGAGGAGCAAATTCGGGATGCCTGGGGAAGCA
TGGTTCTAAAAAATGTTGTACGTGAAACGGATGAAGTTGGTAAAGGTCAGATCCGGATGAGAACTGTTTT
TGAACAGGCCATTGATCAACGCTCTTCAACTGGTGCCTGGAGAAATGCTCTTTCTATTTGGGAACCTGTC
TGCAATGAAATTTTCGATCGTCTGATTAAACCACGCTGGGAGATTAGATAATGAAGCGTGCGCCTGTTAT
TCCAAAACATACGCTCAATACTCAACCGGTTGAAGATACTTCGTTATCGACACCAGCTGCCCCGATGGTG
GATTCGTTAATTGCGCGCGTAGGAGTAATGGCTCGCGGTAATGCCATTACTTTGCCTGTATGTGGTCGGG
ATGTGAAGTTTACTCTTGAAGTGCTCCGGGGTGATAGTGTTGAGAAGACCTCTCGGGTATGGTCAGGTAA
TGAACGTGACCAGGAGCTGCTTACTGAGGACGCACTGGATGATCTCATCCCTTCTTTTCTACTGACTGGT
CAACAGACACCGGCGTTCGGTCGAAGAGTATCTGGTGTCATAGAAATTGCCGATGGGAGTCGCCGTCGTA
AAGCTGCTGCACTTACCGAAAGTGATTATCGTGTTCTGGTTGGCGAGCTGGATGATGAGCAGATGGCTGC
ATTATCCAGATTGGGTAACGATTATCGCCCAACAAGTGCTTATGAACGTGGTCAGCGTTATGCAAGCCGA
TTGCAGAATGAATTTGCTGGAAATATTTCTGCGCTGGCTGATGCGGAAAATATTTCACGTAAGATTATTA
CCCGCTGTATCAACACCGCCAAATTGCCTAAATCAGTTGTTGCTCTTTTTTCTCACCCCGGTGAACTATC
TGCCCGGTCAGGTGATGCACTTCAAAAAGCCTTTACAGATAAAGAGGAATTACTTAAGCAGCAGGCATCT
AACCTTCATGAGCAGAAAAAAGCTGGGGTGATATTTGAAGCTGAAGAAGTTATCACTCTTTTAACTTCTG
TGCTTAAAACGTCATCTGCATCAAGAACTAGTTTAAGCTCACGACATCAGTTTGCTCCTGGAGCGACAGT
ATTGTATAAGGGCGATAAAATGGTGCTTAACCTGGACAGGTCTCGTGTTCCAACTGAGTGTATAGAGAAA
ATTGAGGCCATTCTTAAGGAACTTGAAAAGCCAGCACCCTGATGCGACCACGTTTTAGTCTACGTTTATC
TGTCTTTACTTAATGTCCTTTGTTACAGGCCAGAAAGCATAACTGGCCTGAATATTCTCTCTGGGCCCAC
TGTTCCACTTGTATCGTCGGTCTGATAATCAGACTGGGACCACGGTCCCACTCGTATCGTCGGTCTGATT
ATTAGTCTGGGACCACGGTCCCACTCGTATCGTCGGTCTGATTATTAGTCTGGGACCACGGTCCCACTCG
TATCGTCGGTCTGATAATCAGACTGGGACCACGGTCCCACTCGTATCGTCGGTCTGATTATTAGTCTGGG
ACCATGGTCCCACTCGTATCGTCGGTCTGATTATTAGTCTGGGACCACGGTCCCACTCGTATCGTCGGTC
TGATTATTAGTCTGGAACCACGGTCCCACTCGTATCGTCGGTCTGATTATTAGTCTGGGACCACGGTCCC
ACTCGTATCGTCGGTCTGATTATTAGTCTGGGACCACGATCCCACTCGTGTTGTCGGTCTGATTATCGGT
CTGGGACCACGGTCCCACTTGTATTGTCGATCAGACTATCAGCGTGAGACTACGATTCCATCAATGCCTG
TCAAGGGCAAGTATTGACATGTCGTCGTAACCTGTAGAACGGAGTAACCTCGGTGTGCGGTTGTATGCCT
GCTGTGGATTGCTGCTGTGTCCTGCTTATCCACAACATTTTGCGCACGGTTATGTGGACAAAATACCTGG
TTACCCAGGCCGTGCCGGCACGTTAACCGGGCTGCATCCGATGCAAGTGTGTCGCTGTCGACGAGCTCGC
GAGCTCGGACATGAGGTTGCCCCGTATTCAGTGTCGCTGATTTGTATTGTCTGAAGTTGTTTTTACGTTA
AGTTGATGCAGATCAATTAATACGATACCTGCGTCATAATTGATTATTTGACGTGGTTTGATGGCCTCCA
CGCACGTTGTGATATGTAGATGATAATCATTATCACTTTACGGGTCCTTTCCGGTGATCCGACAGGTTAC
GGGGCGGCGACCTCGCGGGTTTTCGCTATTTATGAAAATTTTCCGGTTTAAGGCGTTTCCGTTCTTCTTC
GTCATAACTTAATGTTTTTATTTAAAATACCCTCTGAAAAGAAAGGAAACGACAGGTGCTGAAAGCGAGC
TTTTTGGCCTCTGTCGTTTCCTTTCTCTGTTTTTGTCCGTGGAATGAACAATGGAAGTCCGAGCTCATCG
CTAATAACTTCGTATAGCATACATTATACGAAGTTATATTCGAT
Features (pLannotate 1.2.2; 29 found; start..end, strand, type, name):
     47..146     +  misc_feature   bom (fragment): basis of mobility region from pBR322
    152..308     -  CDS            lacZα (fragment): LacZα fragment of β-galactosidase; lacZ fragment
    311..329     +  promoter       T7 promoter: promoter for bacteriophage T7 RNA polymerase
    332..358     +  misc_feature   MCS (fragment): pUC18/19 multiple cloning site
    359..392     +  protein_bind   attB: minimal attB site for the φC31 integrase (Groth et al., 2000) phage φC31 integrase
    467..1268    -  CDS            ApmR (fragment): aminoglycoside 3-N-acetyltransferase type IV ; aac(3)IV; confers resistance to apramycin (Paget and Davies, 1996)
   1462..1495    -  protein_bind   attB: minimal attB site for the φC31 integrase (Groth et al., 2000) phage φC31 integrase
   1496..1531    +  misc_feature   MCS (fragment): pUC18/19 multiple cloning site
   1670..1779    +  oriT           oriT: incP origin of transfer
   1812..2183    +  CDS            traJ: oriT-recognizing protein; traJ
   2221..2316    +  CDS            traI (fragment): TRAI6_ECOLX - Experimental evidence at protein level: Swiss-Prot protein existence level 1. The initiation process of transfer DNA synthesis requires the interaction of at least three plasmid-specific components (TraH, I, and J) at the transfer origin resulting in the assembly of a specialised nucleoprotein complex - the relaxosome. Site- and strand-specific cleavage at the transfer origin is dependent on TraI and TraJ. From Escherichia coli.
   2382..2398    -  protein_bind   lac operator: The lac repressor binds to the lac operator to inhibit transcription in E. coli. This inhibition can be relieved by adding lactose or isopropyl-β-D-thiogalactopyranoside (IPTG). lac repressor encoded by lacI
   2406..2436    -  promoter       lac promoter: promoter for the E. coli lac operon
   2451..2472    -  protein_bind   CAP binding site: CAP binding activates transcription in the presence of cAMP. E. coli catabolite activator protein
   2485..2548    -  CDS            lacI (fragment): lac repressor; lacI; The lac repressor binds to the lac operator to inhibit transcription in E. coli. This inhibition can be relieved by adding lactose or isopropyl-β-D-thiogalactopyranoside (IPTG).
   2590..2607    +  promoter       tet promoter (fragment): E. coli promoter for tetracycline efflux protein gene
   2695..3351    -  CDS            cat: CAT_ECOLX - Experimental evidence at protein level: Swiss-Prot protein existence level 1. This enzyme is an effector of chloramphenicol resistance in bacteria. From Escherichia coli. This protein is used as a marker in many commonly used cloning vectors, such as pACYC184.
   3352..3454    -  promoter       cat promoter: promoter of the E. coli cat gene encoding chloramphenicol acetyltransferase
   3570..3914    +  CDS            resD (fragment): REDF_ECOLI - Also known as D. Protein inferred from homology: Swiss-Prot protein existence level 3. Acts as a repressor of transcription and as a site-specific resolvase that cleaves at the RfsF site. From Escherichia coli (strain K12).
   4312..4926    +  rep_origin     oriV: origin of replication for the bacterial F plasmid
   5002..5221    +  rep_origin     ori2: secondary origin of replication for the bacterial F plasmid; also known as oriS
   5312..6067    +  CDS            repE: replication initiation protein for the bacterial F plasmid; repE
   6070..6320    +  misc_feature   incC: incC; incompatibility region of the bacterial F plasmid
   6646..7821    +  CDS            sopA: partitioning protein for the bacterial F plasmid; sopA
   7821..8792    +  CDS            sopB: partitioning protein for the bacterial F plasmid; sopB
   8865..9338    +  misc_feature   sopC: sopC; centromere-like partitioning region of the bacterial F plasmid
   9438..9584    +  CDS            yuaZ (fragment): YUAZ_ECO57 - Protein predicted: Swiss-Prot protein existence level 4. From Escherichia coli O157:H7.
   9598..9996    -  misc_feature   cos: lambda cos site; allows packaging into phage lambda particles
  10014..10047   +  protein_bind   loxP: Cre-mediated recombination occurs in the 8-bp core sequence (GCATACAT). Cre recombinase
