[The description below was written by a language model from this plasmid's Addgene catalogue record and pLannotate feature annotations shown in this document.]
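Description:
pJH145 is an empty-backbone copy-control fosmid derived from pCC1FOS, described in the record as an "IMCE attB donor". It is propagated in E. coli under chloramphenicol selection, conferred by the cat gene and its native promoter. Maintenance at low copy relies on the F-plasmid machinery annotated in the backbone: ori2 with the RepE initiator and incC region, plus the sopA, sopB and sopC partitioning system. A separate oriV element allows copy number to be raised in a suitable host strain on arabinose induction, which is the basis of the "copy control" behaviour. The backbone also retains a lambda cos site, permitting packaging into phage lambda particles, and a single loxP site.

The distinctive feature is a cassette in the cloning region in which two minimal φC31 integrase attB sites, in opposite orientations, flank an apramycin resistance gene (aac(3)IV, annotated as a fragment). The cassette sits between partial pUC-type multiple cloning site sequences, next to a T7 promoter and within an interrupted lacZα fragment. This arrangement is consistent with integrase-mediated cassette exchange, in which DNA lying between the two attB sites is swapped into a recipient locus carrying matching attP sites. The record does not spell out the acronym or name the target organism. An incP oriT with traJ and a traI fragment, along with a partial pBR322 bom region, indicates that the fosmid can be mobilised by conjugation from a donor strain that supplies the transfer functions. No insert is present. The vector appears intended to receive cloned DNA for conjugal delivery and φC31-mediated integration.
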