Addgene plasmid #68380: pJH145
Purpose: (Empty Backbone) IMCE attB donor copy control fosmid
Depositing lab: Trevor Charles. Depositing organization: University of Waterloo.
Backbone
  Vector backbone: pCC1FOS
  Backbone manufacturer: epicentre
Growth in bacteria
  Bacterial resistance: Chloramphenicol, 25 μg/mL
  Growth temperature: 37°C
  Growth strain: DH5alpha
  Growth instructions: induce copy number in EPI300 with 10 mM arabinose (Epicentre "induction solution")
  Copy number: Low Copy
Terms and licenses: Academic/Nonprofit Terms; Industry Terms: Not Available to Industry
How to cite: pJH145 was a gift from Trevor Charles (Addgene plasmid # 68380 ; http://n2t.net/addgene:68380 ; RRID:Addgene_68380)
