>Addgene plasmid #68380 | pJH145 | addgene partial sequence | sequence record 124406 | M13-Rev 5'-CAGGAAACAGCTATGACC-3'
AGTGATGTACTTCACCAGCTCCGCGAAGTCGCTCTTCTTGATGGAGCGCATGGGGACGTGCTTGGCAATC
ACGCGCACCCCCCGGCCGTTTTAGCGGCTAAAAAAGTCATGGCTCTGCCCTCGGGCGGACCACGCCCATC
ATGACCTTGCCAAGCTCGTCCTGCTTCTCTTCGATCTTCGCCAGCAGGGCGAGGATCGTGGCATCACCGA
ACCGCGCCGTGCGCGGGTCGTCGGTGAGCCAGAGTTTCAGCAGGCCGCCCAGGCGGCCCAGGTCGCCATT
GATGCGGGCCAGCTCGCGGACGTGCTCATAGTCCACGACGCCCGTGATTTTGTAGCCCTGGCCGACGGCC
AGCAGGTAGGCCGACAGGCTCATGCCGGCCGCCGCCGCCTTTTCCTCAATCGCTCTTCGTTCGTCTGGAA
GGCAGTACACCTTGATAGGTGGGCTGCCCTTCCTGGTTGGCTTGGTTTCATCAGCCATCCGCTTGCCCTC
ATCTGTTACGCCGGCGGTAGCCGGCCAGCCTCGCAGAGCAGGATTCCCGTTGAGCACCGCCAGGTGCGAA
TAAGGGACAGTGAAGAAGGAACACCCGCTCGCGGGTGGGCCTACTTCACCTATCCTGCCCGGCTGACGCC
GTTGGATACACCAAGGAAAGTCTACACGAACCCTTTGGCAAAATCCTGTATATCGTGCG
